>Addgene plasmid #246276 | pCAGGS-3HA-Dennd4c | addgene full sequence | sequence record 488605 | Addgene NGS Result
GTGCCACCTGGGTCGATCGACATTGATTATTGACTAGTTATTAATAGTAATCAATTACGGGGTCATTAGT
TCATAGCCCATATATGGAGTTCCGCGTTACATAACTTACGGTAAATGGCCCGCCTGGCTGACCGCCCAAC
GACCCCCGCCCATTGACGTCAATAATGACGTATGTTCCCATAGTAACGCCAATAGGGACTTTCCATTGAC
GTCAATGGGTGGAGTATTTACGGTAAACTGCCCACTTGGCAGTACATCAAGTGTATCATATGCCAAGTAC
GCCCCCTATTGACGTCAATGACGGTAAATGGCCCGCCTGGCATTATGCCCAGTACATGACCTTATGGGAC
TTTCCTACTTGGCAGTACATCTACGTATTAGTCATCGCTATTACCATGGTCGAGGTGAGCCCCACGTTCT
GCTTCACTCTCCCCATCTCCCCCCCCTCCCCACCCCCAATTTTGTATTTATTTATTTTTTAATTATTTTG
TGCAGCGATGGGGGCGGGGGGGGGGGGGGGCGCGCGCCAGGCGGGGCGGGGCGGGGCGAGGGGCGGGGCG
GGGCGAGGCGGAGAGGTGCGGCGGCAGCCAATCAGAGCGGCGCGCTCCGAAAGTTTCCTTTTATGGCGAG
GCGGCGGCGGCGGCGGCCCTATAAAAAGCGAAGCGCGCGGCGGGCGGGAGTCGCTGCGCGCTGCCTTCGC
CCCGTGCCCCGCTCCGCCGCCGCCTCGCGCCGCCCGCCCCGGCTCTGACTGACCGCGTTACTCCCACAGG
TGAGCGGGCGGGACGGCCCTTCTCCTCCGGGCTGTAATTAGCGCTTGGTTTAATGACGGCTTGTTTCTTT
TCTGTGGCTGCGTGAAAGCCTTGAGGGGCTCCGGGAGGGCCCTTTGTGCGGGGGGAGCGGCTCGGGGGGT
GCGTGCGTGTGTGTGTGCGTGGGGAGCGCCGCGTGCGGCTCCGCGCTGCCCGGCGGCTGTGAGCGCTGCG
GGCGCGGCGCGGGGCTTTGTGCGCTCCGCAGTGTGCGCGAGGGGAGCGCGGCCGGGGGCGGTGCCCCGCG
GTGCGGGGGGGGCTGCGAGGGGAACAAAGGCTGCGTGCGGGGTGTGTGCGTGGGGGGGTGAGCAGGGGGT
GTGGGCGCGTCGGTCGGGCTGCAACCCCCCCTGCACCCCCCTCCCCGAGTTGCTGAGCACGGCCCGGCTT
CGGGTGCGGGGCTCCGTACGGGGCGTGGCGCGGGGCTCGCCGTGCCGGGCGGGGGGTGGCGGCAGGTGGG
GGTGCCGGGCGGGGCGGGGCCGCCTCGGGCCGGGGAGGGCTCGGGGGAGGGGCGCGGCGGCCCCCGGAGC
GCCGGCGGCTGTCGAGGCGCGGCGAGCCGCAGCCATTGCCTTTTATGGTAATCGTGCGAGAGGGCGCAGG
GACTTCCTTTGTCCCAAATCTGTGCGGAGCCGAAATCTGGGAGGCGCCGCCGCACCCCCTCTAGCGGGCG
CGGGGCGAAGCGGTGCGGCGCCGGCAGGAAGGAAATGGGCGGGGAGGGCCTTCGTGCGTCGCCGCGCCGC
CGTCCCCTTCTCCCTCTCCAGCCTCGGGGCTGTCCGCGGGGGGACGGCTGCCTTCGGGGGGGACGGGGCA
GGGCGGGGTTCGGCTTCTGGCGTGTGACCGGCGGCTCTAGCTAGAGCCTCTGCTAACCATGTTCATGCCT
TCTTCTTTTTCCTACAGCTCCTGGGCAACGTGCTGGTTATTGTGCTGTCTCATCATTTTGGCAAAGAATT
CGCTAGCGCTACCGGTGCCACCATGGCATACCCTTATGACGTACCAGATTACGCGGGATATCCCTACGAT
GTCCCCGATTACGCGCGTTATCCATATGACGTCCCGGACTATGCCGAATTCCTCGAGGGTACCATAGAAG
ACAAAGGACCTAGAGTGACAGACTACTTCGTTGTGGCAGGTCTCACTGATACATCCACTCTTTTGGATCA
AGAAATAAATCGTACAGATACTAACTCGATTGGTCCTAAAGCTCCAATCACAGACATTGCTGTTATTATC
AAATCAGCTGGGGAAACTGTACCTGAAGGCTACACCTGTGTGGAAGCCACTCCATCAGCACTCCAAGCAA
ACTTGAATTATGGAAGTCTGAAGAGCCCAGAGCTTTTCCTGTGCTACAGGAGAGGGAGAGATAAGCCGCC
CCTTACAGATATTGGCGTGCTATATGAAGGGAAAGAAAGGCTTATGCCAGGATGTGAAGTGATCCAAGCC
ACGCCGTACGGCCGCTGTGCCAATGTCAACAATAGTTCAACTACTTCTCAAAGAATCTTTATCACCTATC
GAAGGGCTCCCCCAGTGCGGTCCCAGAATTCCTTGGCCGTCACTGATATCTGTGTTATTATAACCAGTAA
AGGAGAAACCCCTCCGCATACTTTCTGCAAAGTGGATAAAAATTTAAACTGTGGCATGTGGGGTTCCAAC
GTGTTTCTGTGTTACAAGAAGTCTGTGCCTGCTTCAAATGCAATAGCATATAAGGCTGGTTTGATTTTTC
GATATCCGGAAGAAGACTATGAGTCTTTTCCGCTCTCACCATCTGTGCCTCTCTTCTGCCTTCCTATGGG
AGCCACTATTGAATGCTGGGATCCTCAAATCAAATACCCACTTCCTGTTTTCTCAACATTTGTCCTGACA
GGGTCTTCAGCTGAAAAGGTATATGGAGCTGCCATCCAGTTTTATGAACCTTACTCTCAAGAACGTCTAA
CAGAGAAACAACTTACACAGCTGGGCCTATTGACCCTCGTGGAGAAAAGAGTGGTCTCCAAACCCATCAA
TTCAAACAAGTGCATTTGTTTGCTTTCACACTGGCCTTTTTTTGAAGCTTTTAAGAATTTTCTTATGTTT
ATCTACAAAGTTTCTGTGTCTGGACCACATCCTCTTCCCATTGAAAAGCACATTTCACATTTTATGCAAA
ATATCCCTTTTCCTTCACCACAAAGACCAAGAATCCTCATCCAGCTATCAGTCCATGATGCATTTATATT
ATCACAGCCAGTGTCCACACCTTTACCATTAAGTGGCGCCAACTTTAGCTCCTTGCTGATGAATCTGGGT
CCTGAGAACTGCGCGACATTGCTGCTGCTGGTTTTGCTCGAGAGTAAGATTCTGCTGCACTCTCTGAGGC
CAGCGGTACTAACTGGGGTAGCCGAAGCTGTCGTTGCTATGATCTTTCCATTTCAGTGGCAGTGCCCATA
TATCCCCCTCTGTCCTCTTTCATTGGCTGGAGTGCTTAGTGCGCCTTTACCATTTATAGTTGGAGTGGAC
TCAAGGTACTTTGATCTTCATGACCCACCACAAGATGTTGTCTGCATTGACTTGGATACGAACACATTAT
ATGTAGCTGATGAAAGAAAGAACATAAACTGGAAGCAGCTTCCCAAAAGGCCGTGCAAGAGTCTGCTTGG
CACCCTGAGGAGGCTGTATCAGCAGCTCTGCTCAGTTCACCGAAAACCTCAAGAAAGTTCAGCAATTGAG
ATGACTCCAATTGAAGCAGATTACTCTTGGCAAAAAAAGATGACACAATTGGAGATGGAAATTCAGGAGA
CATTTTTGCGATTTATGGCGTCTATTTTAAAAGGGTACAGGTCATATCTCAGACCAATCACAGAAGCTCC
TTCTAATAAAGCCACAGCTGCGGATTCATTGTTTGATCGACAGGGTTTTTTGAAAAGTCGGGATCGTGCC
TATACAAAATTCTATACTCTTTTATCCAAAACACAGATTTTTATTCGTTTCATTGAAGAATGCAGTTTTG
TAAGTGATAAAGATACTGGATTGGCATTTTTTGATGATTGCATCGAGAAGTTGTTTCCAGATAAAGGTGT
AGAGAGAACAGAAAAGGTTGACTTGGATTCAGCAGAAGACACCAGATTGATAGAGCTAGATGATTCACAG
AGAAGTGAACACACTGTATTTATAATGCCACCTGAGCCGCCTCCTGATGATGGAAATAACTTATCACCTC
AGTACAGTTACACATACTTTCCAAGATTGGATCTTAAGCTTTTTGACAGCCCACAGAAGCTGAAACTGTG
CTTCAATAGACATCCTCCTGGGAGTAGCATTACAAACAGCCCTGCCCTCATGGCTAAAAGGACTAAACAG
GAGATAAAAACAGCTCATAAGTTGGCGAAGAGATGTTATACGAATCCACCACAATGGGCCAAGTATCTAT
TCAGCCACTGTTACAGTCTGTGGTTTATTTGTCTCCCAGCCTATGTTAGAGTTTCTCACCCTAAGGTCCG
AGCACTCCAGCAGGCACATGATGTGCTTGTTAAGATGCGGAAGACAGACGTGGATCCACTAGATGAGGTG
TGCTATCGAGTAGTCATGCAGCTTTGTGGACTTTGGGTTAATCCTGTTTTAGCAGTGAGAGTCTTATTCG
AGATGAAAACTGCTAGAATAAAACCAAATGCTATCACTTATGGCTATTACAATAAGGTAGTTTTGGAGAG
CCCATGGCCCAGCAGTACTCGCAGTGGTATTTTCTTGTGGACGAAAGTACGGAATGTTGTACATGGTTTG
GCCCAGTTTAGGCAACCACTTAAAAAGACTGGGCAAAAATCACAGGTCTTTTCAATATCAGGCGGTCAGT
CTGACCAGGGCTACGGGTCTAAGGATGAGCTGGTAAAGGAGGGTGCAGATGGTCACGCCCCTGAAGAGCA
CACGCCACCAGAGCTGACGACCACAGAGCTGCACATCGAAGAGGAGTGTGATATATCTGCCATTGTCTCA
AAACACCTGCAGCCTACTCCTGAACCTCAGAGTCCTACGGAGCCTCCTGCATGGGGCAGCAGTATTGTGA
AAGTTCCATCTGGGTTATTTGATACCAACAATAGGACAAGTACTGGTAGTACTTCAACTGTGCTATTTTC
TACTCAAGCTCCAGTCGAGGATGCAGTCTTCAGTGAGGTTACTAATTTCAAGAAGAATGGTGATAGAGGA
GAGAAAAAACAGAAGCATTTCCCTGAGAGGAGCTGTAGCTTTAGTTCTGAAAGTCGAGCGGGGATGCTGC
TTAAGAAGAGCAGTTTGGACCTGAATTCAAGCGAAATGGCCATCATGATGGGAGCAGATGCCAAGATCCT
CACAGCAGCACTGACATGTCCTAAGACTTCCCCGCCTCATGTCACAAGAACTCACAGCTTTGAGAATGTT
AACTGTCATCTAGCTGACAGTAGGACTCGCATGTCAGAAGGCACCCGGGATTCTGAGCACAGATCATCTC
CTGTGCTAGAGATGCTGGAGGAAAGCCAGGAGCTCCTGGAGCCTGTGGTTGGTGATAATGTGGCAGAGAC
TGCGGCAGAGATGACGTGTAACAGTCTACAAAGTAACAGTCACAGTGACCAGTCCAGAGACACACAAGCT
GGAGCCCAAGATCCAGTGAACAAGAGGAGCAGTTCATATGCTACTAGGAAAGCCATTGAGAGGGAGGATG
TGGAGACGGGACTAGATCCGTTGTCTCTTTTAGCCACTGAATGTGTAGAAAAAACGTCTGATTCTGAAGA
TAAGTTATTTTCTCCAGTAATTTCACGTAATCTGGCTGATGAAATTGAAAGTTACATGAACCTAAAAAGC
CCACTAGGCAGTAAATCTTGTAGTATGGAATTGCATGGAGAGGGGAACCAGGAGCCTGGCTCTCCTGCTG
TGTTTGCTCACCCTTTAGAAAGGAGCTCGAGTCTGCCTTCAGACCGTGGCCCGCCAGCACGAGACAGCAC
CGAGACTGAGAAGAGCTCCCCTGCTGTGTCCAGCTCTAAAACTCTGACTGGGCGTTTCAAGCCACAGAGT
CCTTACCGCGCTTACAAAGACCGGTCCACTTCCTTATCAGCATTAGTACGTTCTTCACCAAACAGCTCTC
TGGGTTCTGTAGTCAATTCTCTATCGGGGCTAAAGTTGGACAATATACTCTCAGGGCCCAAGATAGATGT
CCTAAAATCTAGTATGAAACAAGCAGCAACGGTGGCCAGTAAGATGTGGGTGGCTGTAGCATCTGCCTAT
AGCTACTCAGATGACGAGGAGGAAACTAATAAAGATTACAGTTTCCCAGCTGGCCTAGAAGACCATCATA
TAGTGGGAGAGACTCTGTCGCCTAACACAAGTGTCTCAGGGTTGGTTCCCAGTGAACTGACCCAGAGCAA
CACAAGCCTCGGCAGTAGTAGCAGCAGTGGAGACGTTGGAAAACTGCAGTGTCCAGCAGGTGAAGTTCCA
TTTTCAAGAAATATCAAAGGGCAGGACTTTGAAAAGTCAGACCATGGTTCTTCTCAGAATACCAGTATGT
CTAGCATCTATCAAAATTGTGCGATGGAGGTTTTGATGTCGAGTTGCTCACAGTGCAGAGCTTGTGGCGC
TCTGGTTTATGATGAGGAAATCATGGCTGGATGGACAGCAGATGACTCAAATTTGAATACAACCTGCCCG
TTCTGTAAAAGCAACTTCTTGCCTCTTCTCAATGTAGAATTTAAAGACCTGCGAGGCTCTGCCAGCTTTT
TCTTGAAACCAAGCACGTCTGGTGACAGTTTACAAAGCGGCAGCATTCCATCAGCCAGTGAGCCCTCTGA
ACACAAACCCACGTCCAGTTCAGCAGAACCTGACCTGATCAGCTTTATGGATTTCTCAAAACACAGTGAG
ACCATAACAGAAGAAGCAAGTTATACAGTCGAATCAAGTGATGAAATAAAGAAAACCAATGGTGATGTCC
AGAGTGTGAAAATGTCATCTGTGCCTAACAGTTTATCTAAGCGAAACGTATCTTTGACTCGAAGTCACAG
TGTTGGAGGCCCTCTGCAGAATATCGACTTCTCCCAGCGACCATTTCATGGCGTCTCAACAGTCAGTCTT
CCAAGCAGTCTGCAGGAAGATGTGGACCATCTAGGCAAGCGACCCAGTCCTCCTCCTGTGTCTGTGCCCT
ATTTGAGTCCTCTAGTGCTTCGGAAGGAACTTGAATCTTTGCTAGAAAATGAAGGTGATCAGGTCATCCA
TACATCCTCATTCATCAATCAACACCCAATCATTTTCTGGAACCTGGTTTGGTATTTCAGACGTTTGGAC
CTTCCTAGCAACTTGCCAGGCCTTATTCTCACCTCTGAGCATTGTAATGGAGGTGTGCAGCTTCCTCTAT
CATCTTTGTCCCAGGACAGCAAACTGGTGTATATTCAACTGCTGTGGGATAATATCAACCTTCATCAGGA
ACCAGGAGAACCTCTGTATGTCTCTTGGAGGAACTTGAATTCTGAGAAGAAGCCGTCACTTCTGTCAGAG
CAGCAGCAGGCAGCCAGCGCTTTAGTGGAGACGATCAGGCAGAGCATCCAGCAGAATGACGTTCTCAAGC
CCATCAACCTGCTTTCCCAGCAAATGAAGCCAGGCACGAAACGGCAGAGGAGTTTATACAGAGAAATCCT
TTTCTTATCATTAGTGTCTCTTGGGAGAGAAAACATTGATATTGAGGCTTTTGACAATGAATATGGACTC
GCATACAGAAGTCTGCCTTCAGAGAGTCTTGAAAGGTTACAGAGAATCGATGCCCCACCCAGTATCAGTG
TGGAGTGGTGCAGGAAGTGTTTTGGAGCGCCTCTCATTTAAGCGGCCGCGACTCTAGAGTCGACGGATCT
TTTTCCCTCTGCCAAAAATTATGGGGACATCATGAAGCCCCTTGAGCATCTGACTTCTGGCTAATAAAGG
AAATTTATTTTCATTGCAATAGTGTGTTGGAATTTTTTGTGTCTCTCACTCGGAAGGACATATGGGAGGG
CAAATCATTTAAAACATCAGAATGAGTATTTGGTTTAGAGTTTGGCAACATATGCCCATATGCTGGCTGC
CATGAACAAAGGTTGGCTATAAAGAGGTCATCAGTATATGAAACAGCCCCCTGCTGTCCATTCCTTATTC
CATAGAAAAGCCTTGACTTGAGGTTAGATTTTTTTTATATTTTGTTTTGTGTTATTTTTTTCTTTAACAT
CCCTAAAATTTTCCTTACATGTTTTACTAGCCAGATTTTTCCTCCTCTCCTGACTACTCCCAGTCATAGC
TGTCCCTCTTCTCTTATGGAGATCCCTCGACCTGCAGCCCAAGCTTGGCGTAATCATGGTCATAGCTGTT
TCCTGTGTGAAATTGTTATCCGCTCACAATTCCACACAACATACGAGCCGGAAGCATAAAGTGTAAAGCC
TGGGGTGCCTAATGAGTGAGCTAACTCACATTAATTGCGTTGCGCTCACTGCCCGCTTTCCAGTCGGGAA
ACCTGTCGTGCCAGCGGATACGCATCTCAATTAGTCAGCAACCATAGTCCCGCCCCTAACTCCGCCCATC
CCGCCCCTAACTCCGCCCAGTTCCGCCCATTCTCCGCCCCATGGCTGACTAATTTTTTTTATTTATGCAG
AGGCCGAGGCCGCCTCGGCCTCTGAGCTATTCCAGAAGTAGTGAGGAGGCTTTTTTGGAGGCCTAGGCTT
TTGCAAAAAGCTAACTTGTTTATTGCAGCTTATAATGGTTACAAATAAAGCAATAGCATCACAAATTTCA
CAAATAAAGCATTTTTTTCACTGCATTCTAGTTGTGGTTTGTCCAAACTCATCAATGTATCTTATCATGT
CTCGATCCGCTGCATTAATGAATCGGCCAACGCGCGGGGAGAGGCGGTTTGCGTATTGGGCGCTCTTCCG
CTTCCTCGCTCACTGACTCGCTGCGCTCGGTCGTTCGGCTGCGGCGAGCGGTATCAGCTCACTCAAAGGC
GGTAATACGGTTATCCACAGAATCAGGGGATAACGCAGGAAAGAACATGTGAGCAAAAGGCCAGCAAAAG
GCCAGGAACCGTAAAAAGGCCGCGTTGCTGGCGTTTTTCCATAGGCTCCGCCCCCCTGACGAGCATCACA
AAAATCGACGCTCAAGTCAGAGGTGGCGAAACCCGACAGGACTATAAAGATACCAGGCGTTTCCCCCTGG
AAGCTCCCTCGTGCGCTCTCCTGTTCCGACCCTGCCGCTTACCGGATACCTGTCCGCCTTTCTCCCTTCG
GGAAGCGTGGCGCTTTCTCATAGCTCACGCTGTAGGTATCTCAGTTCGGTGTAGGTCGTTCGCTCCAAGC
TGGGCTGTGTGCACGAACCCCCCGTTCAGCCCGACCGCTGCGCCTTATCCGGTAACTATCGTCTTGAGTC
CAACCCGGTAAGACACGACTTATCGCCACTGGCAGCAGCCACTGGTAACAGGATTAGCAGAGCGAGGTAT
GTAGGCGGTGCTACAGAGTTCTTGAAGTGGTGGCCTAACTACGGCTACACTAGAAGAACAGTATTTGGTA
TCTGCGCTCTGCTGAAGCCAGTTACCTTCGGAAAAAGAGTTGGTAGCTCTTGATCCGGCAAACAAACCAC
CGCTGGTAGCGGTGGTTTTTTTGTTTGCAAGCAGCAGATTACGCGCAGAAAAAAAGGATCTCAAGAAGAT
CCTTTGATCTTTTCTACGGGGTCTGACGCTCAGTGGAACGAAAACTCACGTTAAGGGATTTTGGTCATGA
GATTATCAAAAAGGATCTTCACCTAGATCCTTTTAAATTAAAAATGAAGTTTTAAATCAATCTAAAGTAT
ATATGAGTAAACTTGGTCTGACAGTTACCAATGCTTAATCAGTGAGGCACCTATCTCAGCGATCTGTCTA
TTTCGTTCATCCATAGTTGCCTGACTCCCCGTCGTGTAGATAACTACGATACGGGAGGGCTTACCATCTG
GCCCCAGTGCTGCAATGATACCGCGAGACCCACGCTCACCGGCTCCAGATTTATCAGCAATAAACCAGCC
AGCCGGAAGGGCCGAGCGCAGAAGTGGTCCTGCAACTTTATCCGCCTCCATCCAGTCTATTAATTGTTGC
CGGGAAGCTAGAGTAAGTAGTTCGCCAGTTAATAGTTTGCGCAACGTTGTTGCCATTGCTACAGGCATCG
TGGTGTCACGCTCGTCGTTTGGTATGGCTTCATTCAGCTCCGGTTCCCAACGATCAAGGCGAGTTACATG
ATCCCCCATGTTGTGCAAAAAAGCGGTTAGCTCCTTCGGTCCTCCGATCGTTGTCAGAAGTAAGTTGGCC
GCAGTGTTATCACTCATGGTTATGGCAGCACTGCATAATTCTCTTACTGTCATGCCATCCGTAAGATGCT
TTTCTGTGACTGGTGAGTACTCAACCAAGTCATTCTGAGAATAGTGTATGCGGCGACCGAGTTGCTCTTG
CCCGGCGTCAATACGGGATAATACCGCGCCACATAGCAGAACTTTAAAAGTGCTCATCATTGGAAAACGT
TCTTCGGGGCGAAAACTCTCAAGGATCTTACCGCTGTTGAGATCCAGTTCGATGTAACCCACTCGTGCAC
CCAACTGATCTTCAGCATCTTTTACTTTCACCAGCGTTTCTGGGTGAGCAAAAACAGGAAGGCAAAATGC
CGCAAAAAAGGGAATAAGGGCGACACGGAAATGTTGAATACTCATACTCTTCCTTTTTCAATATTATTGA
AGCATTTATCAGGGTTATTGTCTCATGAGCGGATACATATTTGAATGTATTTAGAAAAATAAACAAATAG
GGGTTCCGCGCACATTTCCCCGAAAA
Features (pLannotate 1.2.2; 17 found; start..end, strand, type, name):
     19..398     +  enhancer       CMV enhancer: human cytomegalovirus immediate early enhancer
    400..676     +  promoter       chicken β-actin promoter: No description available
    677..1697    +  intron         chimeric intron: chimera between introns from chicken β-actin and rabbit β-globin
   1839..1864    +  CDS            3xHA (fragment): three tandem HA epitope tags
   1884..7598    +  CDS            Dennd4c: DEN4C_MOUSE - Experimental evidence at protein level: Swiss-Prot protein existence level 1. Guanine nucleotide exchange factor (GEF) activating RAB10. Promotes the exchange of GDP to GTP, converting inactive GDP-bound RAB10 into its active GTP-bound form. Thereby, stimulates SLC2A4/GLUT4 glucose transporter-enriched vesicles delivery to the plasma membrane in response to insulin. From Mus musculus (Mouse).
   7693..7748    +  polyA_signal   β-globin poly(A) signal: rabbit β-globin polyadenylation signal (Gil and Proudfoot, 1987)
   8133..8149    -  protein_bind   lac operator: The lac repressor binds to the lac operator to inhibit transcription in E. coli. This inhibition can be relieved by adding lactose or isopropyl-β-D-thiogalactopyranoside (IPTG). lac repressor encoded by lacI
   8157..8187    -  promoter       lac promoter: promoter for the E. coli lac operon
   8202..8223    -  protein_bind   CAP binding site: CAP binding activates transcription in the presence of cAMP. E. coli catabolite activator protein
   8236..8275    -  CDS            lacI (fragment): lac repressor; lacI; The lac repressor binds to the lac operator to inhibit transcription in E. coli. This inhibition can be relieved by adding lactose or isopropyl-β-D-thiogalactopyranoside (IPTG).
   8282..8304    +  promoter       SV40 promoter (fragment): SV40 enhancer and early promoter
   8328..8463    +  rep_origin     SV40 ori: SV40 origin of replication
   8483..8604    +  polyA_signal   SV40 poly(A) signal: SV40 polyadenylation signal
   8619..8673    -  CDS            lacI (fragment): lac repressor; lacI; The lac repressor binds to the lac operator to inhibit transcription in E. coli. This inhibition can be relieved by adding lactose or isopropyl-β-D-thiogalactopyranoside (IPTG).
   8856..9444    -  rep_origin     ori: high-copy-number ColE1/pMB1/pBR322/pUC origin of replication
   9615..10475   -  CDS            AmpR: β-lactamase; bla; confers resistance to ampicillin, carbenicillin, and related antibiotics
  10476..10580   -  promoter       AmpR promoter: bla
