[The description below was written by a language model from this plasmid's Addgene catalogue record and pLannotate feature annotations shown in this document.]
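Description:
pCAGGS-3HA-Dennd4c is a mammalian expression plasmid built on the pCAGGS backbone, about 10.6 kb in the full sequenced record. It is propagated in E. coli as a high-copy plasmid through a ColE1/pUC-type origin and selected with ampicillin via the β-lactamase gene and its native promoter. The backbone also carries short remnants of lac regulatory sequence (lac promoter, operator, CAP site and lacI fragments) that have no role in the payload. An SV40 origin of replication with an adjacent SV40 poly(A) signal is also present, and the origin can support episomal amplification in cells that express SV40 large T antigen. No mammalian selection marker is annotated, so the design is consistent with transient transfection.

The expression cassette is driven by the CAG promoter, annotated as its three parts: the CMV immediate-early enhancer, the chicken β-actin promoter and a chimeric chicken β-actin/rabbit β-globin intron. Together these give strong, broadly active transcription in mammalian cells. Downstream lies the mouse Dennd4c coding sequence with a triple HA epitope tag at its N terminus, terminated by the rabbit β-globin polyadenylation signal. The annotation tool flagged only a fragment of the 3xHA tag just upstream of the Dennd4c reading frame, whereas the catalogue entry lists the tag as 3HA.

Dennd4c is a guanine nucleotide exchange factor that converts Rab10 from its inactive GDP-bound form to its active GTP-bound form. The plasmid therefore serves to overexpress an HA-detectable Rab10 activator. The associated study concerns Rab10 signalling in AMPA receptor trafficking and dendritic spine enlargement during long-term potentiation.
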