Addgene plasmid #246276: pCAGGS-3HA-Dennd4c
Purpose: Rab10 GEF
Depositing lab: Ryohei Yasuda. Depositing organization: Max Planck Florida Institute. Publication: Rab10 inactivation promotes AMPAR trafficking and spine enlargement during long-term potentiation. Wang J, Nishiyama J, Parra-Bueno P, Okaz E, Oz G, Liu X, Watabe T, Suponitsky-Kroyter I, McGraw TE, Szatmari EM, Yasuda R. Elife. 2025 Sep 23;13:RP103879. doi: 10.7554/eLife.103879. PubMed 40986440.
Backbone
  Vector backbone: pCAGGS
  Backbone size w/o insert (bp): 4770
  Vector type: Mammalian Expression
Growth in bacteria
  Bacterial resistance: Ampicillin, 100 μg/mL
  Growth temperature: 37°C
  Growth strain: DH5alpha
  Copy number: High Copy
Gene/Insert
  Gene/Insert name: 3HA-Dennd4c
  Species: M. musculus (mouse)
  Insert size (bp): 5826
  Entrez Gene: Dennd4c (a.k.a. 1700065A05Rik)
  Promoter: CAG
  Tag / fusion protein: 3HA (N terminal on insert)
  Cloning method: Restriction Enzyme; 5′ cloning site Unknown (unknown if destroyed)
Terms and licenses: Academic/Nonprofit Terms; Industry Terms: Not Available to Industry
How to cite: pCAGGS-3HA-Dennd4c was a gift from Ryohei Yasuda (Addgene plasmid # 246276 ; http://n2t.net/addgene:246276 ; RRID:Addgene_246276)
